>Addgene plasmid #206149 | PGK EGFP-RAB3A-T86A | addgene full sequence | sequence record 433587 | Addgene NGS Result
TTACCGCCATGCATTAGTTATTAATCCACGGGGTTGGGGTTGCGCCTTTTCCAAGGCAGCCCTGGGTTTG
CGCAGGGACGCGGCTGCTCTGGGCGTGGTTCCGGGAAACGCAGCGGCGCCGACCCTGGGTCTCGCACATT
CTTCACGTCCGTTCGCAGCGTCACCCGGATCTTCGCCGCTACCCTTGTGGGCCCCCCGGCGACGCTTCCT
GCTCCGCCCCTAAGTCGGGAAGGTTCCTTGCGGTTCGCGGCGTGCCGGACGTGACAAACGGAAGCCGCAC
GTCTCACTAGTACCCTCGCAGACGGACAGCGCCAGGGAGCAATGGCAGCGCGCCGACCGCGATGGGCTGT
GGCCAATAGCGGCTGCTCAGCAGGGCGCGCCGAGAGCAGCGGCCGGGAAGGGGCGGTGCGGGAGGCGGGG
TGTGGGGCGGTAGTGTGGGCCCTGTTCCTGCCCGCGCGGTGTTCCGCATTCTGCAAGCCTCCGGAGCGCA
CGTCGGCAGTCGGCTCCCTCGTTGACCGAATCACCGACCTCTCTCCCCAGGTGGATCCACCGGTCGCCAC
CATGGTGAGCAAGGGCGAGGAGCTGTTCACCGGGGTGGTGCCCATCCTGGTCGAGCTGGACGGCGACGTA
AACGGCCACAAGTTCAGCGTGTCCGGCGAGGGCGAGGGCGATGCCACCTACGGCAAGCTGACCCTGAAGT
TCATCTGCACCACCGGCAAGCTGCCCGTGCCCTGGCCCACCCTCGTGACCACCCTGACCTACGGCGTGCA
GTGCTTCAGCCGCTACCCCGACCACATGAAGCAGCACGACTTCTTCAAGTCCGCCATGCCCGAAGGCTAC
GTCCAGGAGCGCACCATCTTCTTCAAGGACGACGGCAACTACAAGACCCGCGCCGAGGTGAAGTTCGAGG
GCGACACCCTGGTGAACCGCATCGAGCTGAAGGGCATCGACTTCAAGGAGGACGGCAACATCCTGGGGCA
CAAGCTGGAGTACAACTACAACAGCCACAACGTCTATATCATGGCCGACAAGCAGAAGAACGGCATCAAG
GTGAACTTCAAGATCCGCCACAACATCGAGGACGGCAGCGTGCAGCTCGCCGACCACTACCAGCAGAACA
CCCCCATCGGCGACGGCCCCGTGCTGCTGCCCGACAACCACTACCTGAGCACCCAGTCCGCCCTGAGCAA
AGACCCCAACGAGAAGCGCGATCACATGGTCCTGCTGGAGTTCGTGACCGCCGCCGGGATCACTCTCGGC
ATGGACGAGCTGTACAAGTCCGGACTCAGATCCACCATGGCATCCGCCACAGACTCGCGCTATGGGCAGA
AGGAGTCCTCGGATCAGAACTTCGACTACATGTTCAAGATTCTCATCATCGGCAACAGCAGCGTGGGCAA
GACGTCCTTCCTCTTCCGCTATGCTGACGACTCGTTCACGCCTGCCTTCGTCAGCACCGTGGGCATCGAC
TTCAAGGTCAAGACCATCTATCGCAACGACAAGAGGATCAAGCTGCAGATCTGGGACACAGCAGGGCAAG
AGCGGTACCGGGCAATCACCACCGCATACTACCGGGGCGCCATGGGCTTCATCCTCATGTATGACATCAC
CAACGAGGAATCCTTCAATGCAGTGCAGGACTGGTCCACCCAGATCAAGACCTACTCATGGGACAATGCC
CAGGTGCTGCTGGTAGGAAACAAGTGTGACATGGAGGATGAGCGGGTGGTGTCATCAGAACGTGGCCGGC
AGCTAGCTGACCACCTTGGGTTCGAGTTCTTTGAGGCAAGCGCCAAGGACAACATTAACGTCAAGCAGAC
CTTTGAGCGCCTGGTGGATGTCATCTGCGAGAAGATGTCCGAGTCGTTGGACACGGCGGACCCTGCGGTC
ACAGGCGCCAAGCAGGGCCCACAGCTCAGTGACCAGCAGGTGCCACCGCACCAGGACTGCGCCTGCTGAC
TCGACGGTACCGCGGGCCCGGGATCCACCGGATCTAGATAACTGATCATAATCAGCCATACCACATTTGT
AGAGGTTTTACTTGCTTTAAAAAACCTCCCACACCTCCCCCTGAACCTGAAACATAAAATGAATGCAATT
GTTGTTGTTAACTTGTTTATTGCAGCTTATAATGGTTACAAATAAAGCAATAGCATCACAAATTTCACAA
ATAAAGCATTTTTTTCACTGCATTCTAGTTGTGGTTTGTCCAAACTCATCAATGTATCTTAACGCGTAAA
TTGTAAGCGTTAATATTTTGTTAAAATTCGCGTTAAATTTTTGTTAAATCAGCTCATTTTTTAACCAATA
GGCCGAAATCGGCAAAATCCCTTATAAATCAAAAGAATAGACCGAGATAGGGT
[37 nt withheld, positions 2364-2400]
AAAGAACGTGGACTCCAACGTCAAAGG
[49 nt withheld, positions 2428-2476]
T
[91 nt withheld, positions 2478-2568]
G
[124 nt withheld, positions 2570-2693]
CAGGTGGCACTTTTCGGGGAAATGTGCGCGGAACCCCTATTTGTTTATTTTTCTAAATACATTCAAATAT
GTATCCGCTCATGAGACAATAACCCTGATAAATGCTTCAATAATATTGAAAAAGGAAGAGTCCTGAGGCG
GAAAGAACCAGCTGTGGAATGTGTGTCAGTTAGGGTGTGGAAAGTCCCCAGGCTCCCCAGCAGGCAGAAG
TATGCAAAGCATGCATCTCAATTAGTCAGCAACCAGGTGTGGAAAGTCCCCAGGCTCCCCAGCAGGCAGA
AGTATGCAAAGCATGCATCTCAATTAGTCAGCAACCATAGTCCCGCCCCTAACTCCGCCCATCCCGCCCC
TAACTCCGCCCAGTTCCGCCCATTCTCCGCCCCATGGCTGACTAATTTTTTTTATTTATGCAGAGGCCGA
GGCCGCCTCGGCCTCTGAGCTATTCCAGAAGTAGTGAGGAGGCTTTTTTGGAGGCCTAGGCTTTTGCAAA
GATCGATCAAGAGACAGGATGAGGATCGTTTCGCATGATTGAACAAGATGGATTGCACGCAGGTTCTCCG
GCCGCTTGGGTGGAGAGGCTATTCGGCTATGACTGGGCACAACAGACAATCGGCTGCTCTGATGCCGCCG
TGTTCCGGCTGTCAGCGCAGGGGCGCCCGGTTCTTTTTGTCAAGACCGACCTGTCCGGTGCCCTGAATGA
ACTGCAAGACGAGGCAGCGCGGCTATCGTGGCTGGCCACGACGGGCGTTCCTTGCGCAGCTGTGCTCGAC
GTTGTCACTGAAGCGGGAAGGGACTGGCTGCTATTGGGCGAAGTGCCGGGGCAGGATCTCCTGTCATCTC
ACCTTGCTCCTGCCGAGAAAGTATCCATCATGGCTGATGCAATGCGGCGGCTGCATACGCTTGATCCGGC
TACCTGCCCATTCGACCACCAAGCGAAACATCGCATCGAGCGAGCACGTACTCGGATGGAAGCCGGTCTT
GTCGATCAGGATGATCTGGACGAAGAGCATCAGGGGCTCGCGCCAGCCGAACTGTTCGCCAGGCTCAAGG
CGAGCATGCCCGACGGCGAGGATCTCGTCGTGACCCATGGCGATGCCTGCTTGCCGAATATCATGGTGGA
AAATGGCCGCTTTTCTGGATTCATCGACTGTGGCCGGCTGGGTGTGGCGGACCGCTATCAGGACATAGCG
TTGGCTACCCGTGATATTGCTGAAGAGCTTGGCGGCGAATGGGCTGACCGCTTCCTCGTGCTTTACGGTA
TCGCCGCTCCCGATTCGCAGCGCATCGCCTTCTATCGCCTTCTTGACGAGTTCTTCTGAGCGGGACTCTG
GGGTTCGAAATGACCGACCAAGCGACGCCCAACCTGCCATCACGAGATTTCGATTCCACCGCCGCCTTCT
ATGAAAGGTTGGGCTTCGGAATCGTTTTCCGGGACGCCGGCTGGATGATCCTCCAGCGCGGGGATCTCAT
GCTGGAGTTCTTCGCCCACCCTAGGGGGAGGCTAACTGAAACACGGAAGGAGACAATACCGGAAGGAACC
CGCGCTATGACGGCAATAAAAAGACAGAATAAAACGCACGGTGTTGGGTCGTTTGTTCATAAACGCGGGG
TTCGGTCCCAGGGCTGGCACTCTGTCGATACCCCACCGAGACCCCATTGGGGCCAATACGCCCGCGTTTC
TTCCTTTTCCCCACCCCACCCCCCAAGTTCGGGTGAAGGCCCAGGGCTCGCAGCCAACGTCGGGGCGGCA
GGCCCTGCCATAGCCTCAGGTTACTCATATATACTTTAGATTGATTTAAAACTTCATTTTTAATTTAAAA
GGATCTAGGTGAAGATCCTTTTTGATAATCTCATGACCAAAATCCCTTAACGTGAGTTTTCGTTCCACTG
AGCGTCAGACCCCGTAGAAAAGATCAAAGGATCTTCTTGAGATCCTTTTTTTCTGCGCGTAATCTGCTGC
TTGCAAACAAAAAAACCACCGCTACCAGCGGTGGTTTGTTTGCCGGATCAAGAGCTACCAACTCTTTTTC
CGAAGGTAACTGGCTTCAGCAGAGCGCAGATACCAAATACTGTTCTTCTAGTGTAGCCGTAGTTAGGCCA
CCACTTCAAGAACTCTGTAGCACCGCCTACATACCTCGCTCTGCTAATCCTGTTACCAGTGGCTGCTGCC
AGTGGCGATAAGTCGTGTCTTACCGGGTTGGACTCAAGACGATAGTTACCGGATAAGGCGCAGCGGTCGG
GCTGAACGGGGGGTTCGTGCACACAGCCCAGCTTGGAGCGAACGACCTACACCGAACTGAGATACCTACA
GCGTGAGCTATGAGAAAGCGCCACGCTTCCCGAAGGGAGAAAGGCGGACAGGTATCCGGTAAGCGGCAGG
GTCGGAACAGGAGAGCGCACGAGGGAGCTTCCAGGGGGAAACGCCTGGTATCTTTATAGTCCTGTCGGGT
TTCGCCACCTCTGACTTGAGCGTCGATTTTTGTGATGCTCGTCAGGGGGGCGGAGCCTATGGAAAAACGC
CAGCAACGCGGCCTTTTTACGGTTCCTGGCCTTTTGCTGGCCTTTTGCTCACATGTTCTTTCCTGCGTTA
TCCCCTGATTCTGTGGATAACCGTA
Features (pLannotate 1.2.2; 14 found; start..end, strand, type, name):
     30..540     +  promoter       hPGK promoter: human phosphoglycerate kinase 1 promoter
    562..1278    +  CDS            EGFP: EGFP is a basic (constitutively fluorescent) green fluorescent protein published in 1996, derived from Aequorea victoria. It is reported to be a rapidly-maturing weak dimer with moderate acid sensitivity.
   1297..1956    +  CDS            RAB3A: RAB3A_HUMAN - Experimental evidence at protein level: Swiss-Prot protein existence level 1. Small GTP-binding protein that plays a central role in regulated exocytosis and secretion. Controls the recruitment, tethering and docking of secretory vesicles to the plasma membrane (By similarity). Upon stimulation, switches to its active GTP-bound form, cycles to vesicles and recruits effectors such as RIMS1, RIMS2, Rabphilin-3A/RPH3A, RPH3AL or SYTL4 to help the docking of vesicules onto the plasma membrane (By similarity). Upon GTP hydrolysis by GTPase-activating protein, dissociates from the vesi
   1961..1986    +  misc_feature   MCS (fragment): multiple cloning site
   2003..2087    +  CDS            large T antigen (fragment): large T antigen from SV40 (simian virus 40)
   2110..2231    +  polyA_signal   SV40 poly(A) signal: SV40 polyadenylation signal
   2265..2693    -  rep_origin     f1 ori (sequence partly withheld): f1 bacteriophage origin of replication; arrow indicates direction of (+) strand synthesis
   2720..2824    +  promoter       AmpR promoter: bla
   2826..3183    +  promoter       SV40 promoter: SV40 enhancer and early promoter
   3218..4012    +  CDS            NeoR/KanR: aminoglycoside phosphotransferase from Tn5; aph(3')-II (or nptII); confers resistance to neomycin, kanamycin, and G418 (Geneticin®)
   4033..4185    +  CDS            ble (fragment): BLE_KLEPN - Experimental evidence at protein level: Swiss-Prot protein existence level 1. Binding protein with a strong affinity to the bleomycin family of antibiotics. Binds to CL990; an antimitotic-antibiotic compound. From Klebsiella pneumoniae.
   4244..4291    +  polyA_signal   HSV TK poly(A) signal: herpes simplex virus thymidine kinase polyadenylation signal (Cole and Stacy, 1985)
   4382..4398    -  polyA_signal   bGH poly(A) signal (fragment): bovine growth hormone polyadenylation signal
   4620..5208    +  rep_origin     ori: high-copy-number ColE1/pMB1/pBR322/pUC origin of replication
