[The description below was written by a language model from this plasmid's Addgene catalogue record and pLannotate feature annotations shown in this document.]
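Description:
PGK EGFP-RAB3A-T86A is a mammalian expression plasmid built on a Clontech EGFP-fusion type backbone, in which the human phosphoglycerate kinase 1 (PGK) promoter drives an N-terminal EGFP fusion to human RAB3A carrying a T86A substitution. It was made from the corresponding wild-type PGK EGFP-RAB3A plasmid by swapping part of the RAB3A coding region for a fragment containing the mutation. In the annotated sequence the PGK promoter is followed directly by the EGFP open reading frame, a short linker and the RAB3A coding sequence, then a remnant of the multiple cloning site and the SV40 polyadenylation signal that terminates the transcript. The catalogue lists a total size of about 5.4 kb, consistent with the roughly 5.3 kb sequenced record.

For propagation, the plasmid carries a high-copy ColE1/pUC-type origin and an f1 phage origin. A single NeoR/KanR (Tn5 aminoglycoside phosphotransferase) gene serves both hosts. A bacterial bla-type promoter gives kanamycin resistance in E. coli, while the adjacent SV40 enhancer/early promoter and the HSV TK poly(A) signal allow G418 selection of transfected mammalian cells. The small large T antigen, ble and bGH poly(A) fragments called by the annotation are probably backbone remnants or partial matches rather than functional elements.

RAB3A is a small GTPase involved in regulated exocytosis and secretory vesicle docking. The associated publication concerns RAB3 phosphorylation by pathogenic LRRK2 and its effect on trafficking of synaptic vesicle precursors. Replacing threonine 86 with alanine would remove a phosphorylatable residue, so the construct plausibly serves as a non-phosphorylatable, fluorescently trackable RAB3A variant for live imaging. The record itself does not state the purpose beyond the construct name.
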