Addgene plasmid #206149: PGK EGFP-RAB3A-T86A
Purpose: PGK EGFP-RAB3A-T86A
Depositing lab: Erika Holzbaur. Depositing organization: University of Pennsylvania. Publication: RAB3 phosphorylation by pathogenic LRRK2 impairs trafficking of synaptic vesicle precursors. Dou D, Aiken J, Holzbaur ELF. J Cell Biol. 2024 Jun 3;223(6):e202307092. doi: 10.1083/jcb.202307092. Epub 2024 Mar 21. PubMed 38512027.
Backbone
  Vector backbone: PGK EGFP-RAB3A WT
  Backbone manufacturer: Clontech
  Backbone size w/o insert (bp): 4700
  Total vector size (bp): 5400
  Modifications to backbone: replaced a portion of RAB3A WT with T86A mutagenic fragment
  Vector type: Mammalian Expression
  Selectable markers: Neomycin (select with G418)
Growth in bacteria
  Bacterial resistance: Kanamycin, 50 μg/mL
  Growth temperature: 37°C
  Growth strain: DH5alpha
  Copy number: High Copy
Gene/Insert
  Gene/Insert name: RAB3A
  Species: H. sapiens (human)
  Insert size (bp): 710
  Mutation: T86A
  Entrez Gene: RAB3A
  Promoter: PGK
  Tag / fusion protein: EGFP (N terminal on backbone)
  Cloning method: Restriction Enzyme; 5′ cloning site BsrGI (unknown if destroyed); 3′ cloning site XmaI (unknown if destroyed)
  Sequencing primers: 5′ 5'-GACCACTACCAGCAGAACAC
Resource information
  A portion of this plasmid was derived from a plasmid made by: Addgene# 49542
Terms and licenses: Academic/Nonprofit Terms; Industry Terms: Not Available to Industry
How to cite: PGK EGFP-RAB3A-T86A was a gift from Erika Holzbaur (Addgene plasmid # 206149 ; http://n2t.net/addgene:206149 ; RRID:Addgene_206149)
